>Addgene plasmid #222232 | 299_pETcon_SARS2_EG-5 | addgene full sequence | sequence record 444394 | Addgene NGS Result
ATTGTGAGCGGATAACAATTTCACACAGGAAACAGCTATGACCATGATTACGCCAAGCTCGAAATTAACC
CTCACTAAAGGGAACAAAAGCTGGTACCAATTCCTTGAATTTTCAAAAATTCTTACTTTTTTTTTGGATG
GACGCAAAGAAGTTTAATAATCATATTACATGGCATTACCACCATATACATATCCATATCTAATCTTACT
TATATGTTGTGGAAATGTAAAGAGCCCCATTATCTTAGCCTAAAAAAACCTTCTCTTTGGAACTTTCAGT
AATACGCTTAACTGCTCATTGCTATATTGAAGTACGGATTAGAAGCCGCCGAGCGGGTGACAGCCCTCCG
AAGGAAGACTCTCCTCCGTGCGTCCTCGTCTTCACCGGTCGCGTTCCTGAAACGCAGATGTGCCTCGCGC
CGCACTGCTCCGAACAATAAAGATTCTACAATACTAGCTTTTATGGTTATGAAGAGGAAAAATTGGCAGT
AACCTGGCCCCACAAACCTTCAAATGAACGAATCAAATTAACAACCATAGGATGATAATGCGATTAGTTT
TTTAGCCTTATTTCTGGGGTAATTAATCAGCGAAGCGATGATTTTTGATCTATTAACAGATATATAAATG
CAAAAACTGCATAACCACTTTAACTAATACTTTCAACATTTTCGGTTTGTATTACTTCTTATTCAAATGT
AATAAAAGTATCAACAAAAAATTGTTAATATACCTCTATACTTTAACGTCAAGGAGAAAAAACCCCGGAT
CGAATTCCCTACTTCATACATTTTCAATTAAGATGCAGTTACTTCGCTGTTTTTCAATATTTTCTGTTAT
TGCTTCAGTTTTAGCACAGGAACTGACAACTATATGCGAGCAAATCCCCTCACCAACTTTAGAATCGACG
CCGTACTCTTTGTCAACGACTACTATTTTGGCCAACGGGAAGGCAATGCAAGGAGTTTTTGAATATTACA
AATCAGTAACGTTTGTCAGTAATTGCGGTTCTCACCCCTCAACAACTAGCAAAGGCAGCCCCATAAACAC
ACAGTATGTTTTTAAGGACAATAGCTCGACGATTGAAGGTAGATACCCATACGACGTTCCAGACTACGCT
CTGCAGGCTAGTGGTGGAGGAGGCTCTGGTGGAGGCGGCCGCGGAGGCGGAGGGTCGGCTAGCCATATGA
ACATCACCAACTTGTGTCCATTCCATGAAGTTTTCAATGCTACTACTTTCGCTTCTGTTTACGCTTGGAA
TAGAAAGAGAATCTCTAACTGCGTTGCTGACTATTCTGTCATTTACAATTTTGCTCCATTCTTCGCTTTC
AAGTGCTATGGTGTTTCTCCAACTAAGTTGAACGATTTGTGTTTCACCAACGTTTACGCCGATTCCTTTG
TTATTAGAGGTAACGAAGTCTCCCAAATTGCTCCAGGTCAAACTGGTAATATTGCCGATTACAATTACAA
GTTGCCAGATGATTTCACCGGTTGTGTTATTGCTTGGAACTCTAACAAGTTGGATTCTAAGCCTTCTGGC
AACTACAATTACTTGTACAGGTTGTTGCGTAAGTCCAAATTGAAGCCATTCGAAAGAGATATTTCCACCG
AAATCTATCAAGCTGGTAACAAGCCATGTAATGGTGTTGCTGGTCCTAACTGTTACTCTCCATTGCAATC
TTACGGTTTCAGACCAACTTATGGTGTTGGTCATCAACCATACAGAGTTGTTGTTTTGTCTTTCGAGTTG
TTGCATGCTCCAGCTACTGTTTGTGGTCCAAAGAAATCTACTCTCGAGGGGGGCGGTTCCGAACAAAAGC
TTATTTCTGAAGAGGACTTGTAATAGAGATCTGATAACAACAGTGTAGATGTAACAAAATCGACTTTGTT
CCCACTGTACTTTTAGCTCGTACAAAATACAATATACTTTTCATTTCTCCGTAAACAACATGTTTTCCCA
TGTAATATCCTTTTCTATTTTTCGTTCCGTTACCAACTTTACACATACTTTATATAGCTATTCACTTCTA
TACACTAAAAAACTAAGACAATTTTAATTTTGCTGCCTGCCATATTTCAATTTGTTATAAATTCCTATAA
TTTATCCTATTAGTAGCTAAAAAAAGATGAATGTGAATCGAATCCTAAGAGAATTGAGCTCCAATTCGCC
CTATAGTGAGTCGTATTACAATTCACTGGCCGTCGTTAGATCGGAAGAGCACACGTCTGAACTCCAGTCA
CTTACAACGTCGTGACTGGGAAAACCCTGGCGTTACCCAACTTAATCGCCTTGCAGCACATCCCCCTTTC
GCCAGCTGGCGTAATAGCGAAGAGGCCCGCACCGATCGCCTTTCCCAACAGTTGCGCAGCCTGAATGGCG
AATGG
[124 nt withheld, positions 2386-2509]
C
[91 nt withheld, positions 2511-2601]
A
[49 nt withheld, positions 2603-2651]
CCTTTGACGTTGGAGTCCACGTTCTTT
[37 nt withheld, positions 2679-2715]
ACCCTATCTCGGTCTATTCTTTTGATTTATAAGGGATTTTGCCGATTTCGGCCTATTGGTTAAAAAATGA
GCTGATTTAACAAAAATTTAACGCGAATTTTAACAAAATATTAACGCTTACAATTTCCTGATGCGGTATT
TTCTCCTTACGCATCTGTGCGGTATTTCACACCGCATAGATCGGCAAGTGCACAAACAATACTTAAATAA
ATACTACTCAGTAATAACCTATTTCTTAGCATTTTTGACGAAATTTGCTATTTTGTTAGAGTCTTTTACA
CCATTTGTCTCCACACCTCCGCTTACATCAACACCAATAACGCCATTTAATCTAAGCGCATCACCAACAT
TTTCTGGCGTCAGTCCACCAGCTAACATAAAATGTAAGCTTTCGGGGCTCTCTTGCCTTCCAACCCAGTC
AGAAATCGAGTTCCAATCCAAAAGTTCACCTGTCCCACCTGCTTCTGAATCAAACAAGGGAATAAACGAA
TGAGGTTTCTGTGAAGCTGCACTGAGTAGTATGTTGCAGTCTTTTGGAAATACGAGTCTTTTAATAACTG
GCAAACCGAGGAACTCTTGGTATTCTTGCCACGACTCATCTCCATGCAGTTGGACGATATCAATGCCGTA
ATCATTGACCAGAGCCAAAACATCCTCCTTAGGTTGATTACGAAACACGCCAACCAAGTATTTCGGAGTG
CCTGAACTATTTTTATATGCTTTTACAAGACTTGAAATTTTCCTTGCAATAACCGGGTCAATTGTTCTCT
TTCTATTGGGCACACATATAATACCCAGCAAGTCAGCATCGGAATCTAGAGCACATTCTGCGGCCTCTGT
GCTCTGCAAGCCGCAAACTTTCACCAATGGACCAGAACTACCTGTGAAATTAATAACAGACATACTCCAA
GCTGCCTTTGTGTGCTTAATCACGTATACTCACGTGCTCAATAGTCACCAATGCCCTCCCTCTTGGCCCT
CTCCTTTTCTTTTTTCGACCGAATTAATTCTTAATCGGCAAAAAAAGAAAAGCTCCGGATCAAGATTGTA
CGTAAGGTGACAAGCTATTTTTCAATAAAGAATATCTTCCACTACTGCCATCTGGCGTCATAACTGCAAA
GTACACATATATTACGATGCTGTTCTATTAAATGCTTCCTATATTATATATATAGTAATGTCGTGATCTA
TGGTGCACTCTCAGTACAATCTGCTCTGATGCCGCATAGTTAAGCCAGCCCCGACACCCGCCAACACCCG
CTGACGCGCCCTGACGGGCTTGTCTGCTCCCGGCATCCGCTTACAGACAAGCTGTGACCGTCTCCGGGAG
CTGCATGTGTCAGAGGTTTTCACCGTCATCACCGAAACGCGCGAGACGAAAGGGCCTCGTGATACGCCTA
TTTTTATAGGTTAATGTCATGATAATAATGGTTTCTTAGACGGATCGCTTGCCTGTAACTTACACGCGCC
TCGTATCTTTTAATGATGGAATAATTTGGGAATTTACTCTGTGTTTATTTATTTTTATGTTTTGTATTTG
GATTTTAGAAAGTAAATAAAGAAGGTAGAAGAGTTACGGAATGAAGAAAAAAAAATAAACAAAGGTTTAA
AAAATTTCAACAAAAAGCGTACTTTACATATATATTTATTAGACAAGAAAAGCAGATTAAATAGATATAC
ATTCGATTAACGATAAGTAAAATGTAAAATCACAGGATTTTCGTGTGTGGTCTTCTACACAGACAAGATG
AAACAATTCGGCATTAATACCTGAGAGCAGGAAGAGCAAGATAAAAGGTAGTATTTGTTGGCGATCCCCC
TAGAGTCTTTTACATCTTCGGAAAACAAAAACTATTTTTTCTTTAATTTCTTTTTTTACTTTCTATTTTT
AATTTATATATTTATATTAAAAAATTTAAATTATAATTATTTTTATAGCACGTGATGAAAAGGACCCAGG
TGGCACTTTTCGGGGAAATGTGCGCGGAACCCCTATTTGTTTATTTTTCTAAATACATTCAAATATGTAT
CCGCTCATGAGACAATAACCCTGATAAATGCTTCAATAATATTGAAAAAGGAAGAGTATGAGTATTCAAC
ATTTCCGTGTCGCCCTTATTCCCTTTTTTGCGGCATTTTGCCTTCCTGTTTTTGCTCACCCAGAAACGCT
GGTGAAAGTAAAAGATGCTGAAGATCAGTTGGGTGCACGAGTGGGTTACATCGAACTGGATCTCAACAGC
GGTAAGATCCTTGAGAGTTTTCGCCCCGAAGAACGTTTTCCAATGATGAGCACTTTTAAAGTTCTGCTAT
GTGGCGCGGTATTATCCCGTATTGACGCCGGGCAAGAGCAACTCGGTCGCCGCATACACTATTCTCAGAA
TGACTTGGTTGAGTACTCACCAGTCACAGAAAAGCATCTTACGGATGGCATGACAGTAAGAGAATTATGC
AGTGCTGCCATAACCATGAGTGATAACACTGCGGCCAACTTACTTCTGACAACGATCGGAGGACCGAAGG
AGCTAACCGCTTTTTTGCACAACATGGGGGATCATGTAACTCGCCTTGATCGTTGGGAACCGGAGCTGAA
TGAAGCCATACCAAACGACGAGCGTGACACCACGATGCCTGTAGCAATGGCAACAACGTTGCGCAAACTA
TTAACTGGCGAACTACTTACTCTAGCTTCCCGGCAACAATTAATAGACTGGATGGAGGCGGATAAAGTTG
CAGGACCACTTCTGCGCTCGGCCCTTCCGGCTGGCTGGTTTATTGCTGATAAATCTGGAGCCGGTGAGCG
TGGGTCTCGCGGTATCATTGCAGCACTGGGGCCAGATGGTAAGCCCTCCCGTATCGTAGTTATCTACACG
ACGGGGAGTCAGGCAACTATGGATGAACGAAATAGACAGATCGCTGAGATAGGTGCCTCACTGATTAAGC
ATTGGTAACTGTCAGACCAAGTTTACTCATATATACTTTAGATTGATTTAAAACTTCATTTTTAATTTAA
AAGGATCTAGGTGAAGATCCTTTTTGATAATCTCATGACCAAAATCCCTTAACGTGAGTTTTCGTTCCAC
TGAGCGTCAGACCCCGTAGAAAAGATCAAAGGATCTTCTTGAGATCCTTTTTTTCTGCGCGTAATCTGCT
GCTTGCAAACAAAAAAACCACCGCTACCAGCGGTGGTTTGTTTGCCGGATCAAGAGCTACCAACTCTTTT
TCCGAAGGTAACTGGCTTCAGCAGAGCGCAGATACCAAATACTGTTCTTCTAGTGTAGCCGTAGTTAGGC
CACCACTTCAAGAACTCTGTAGCACCGCCTACATACCTCGCTCTGCTAATCCTGTTACCAGTGGCTGCTG
CCAGTGGCGATAAGTCGTGTCTTACCGGGTTGGACTCAAGACGATAGTTACCGGATAAGGCGCAGCGGTC
GGGCTGAACGGGGGGTTCGTGCACACAGCCCAGCTTGGAGCGAACGACCTACACCGAACTGAGATACCTA
CAGCGTGAGCTATGAGAAAGCGCCACGCTTCCCGAAGGGAGAAAGGCGGACAGGTATCCGGTAAGCGGCA
GGGTCGGAACAGGAGAGCGCACGAGGGAGCTTCCAGGGGGAAACGCCTGGTATCTTTATAGTCCTGTCGG
GTTTCGCCACCTCTGACTTGAGCGTCGATTTTTGTGATGCTCGTCAGGGGGGCGGAGCCTATGGAAAAAC
GCCAGCAACGCGGCCTTTTTACGGTTCCTGGCCTTTTGCTGGCCTTTTGCTCACATGTTCTTTCCTGCGT
TATCCCCTGATTCTGTGGATAACCGTATTACCGCCTTTGAGTGAGCTGATACCGCTCGCCGCAGCCGAAC
GACCGAGCGCAGCGAGTCAGTGAGCGAGGAAGCGGAAGAGCGCCCAATACGCAAACCGCCTCTCCCCGCG
CGTTGGCCGATTCATTAATGCAGCTGGCACGACAGGTTTCCCGACTGGAAAGCGGGCAGTGAGCGCAACG
CAATTAATGTGAGTTAGCTCACTCATTAGGCACCCCAGGCTTTACACTTTATGCTTCCGGCTCGTATGTT
GTGTGGA
Features (pLannotate 1.2.2; 22 found; start..end, strand, type, name):
      2..18      +  protein_bind   lac operator: The lac repressor binds to the lac operator to inhibit transcription in E. coli. This inhibition can be relieved by adding lactose or isopropyl-β-D-thiogalactopyranoside (IPTG). lac repressor encoded by lacI
     63..81      +  promoter       T3 promoter: promoter for bacteriophage T3 RNA polymerase
    315..756     +  promoter       GAL1 promoter: S. cerevisiae GAL1; inducible promoter, regulated by Gal4
    803..1063    +  CDS            AGA2: AGA2_YEAST - Experimental evidence at protein level: Swiss-Prot protein existence level 1. Receptor binding subunit of the a-agglutinin heterodimer. S.cerevisiae a and alpha cells express the complementary cell surface glycoproteins a-agglutinin and alpha-agglutinin, respectively, which interact with one another to promote cellular aggregation during mating. From Saccharomyces cerevisiae (strain ATCC 204508 / S288c) (Baker's yeast).
   1190..1792    +  CDS            S (fragment): SPIKE_SARS2 - Experimental evidence at protein level: Swiss-Prot protein existence level 1. [Spike glycoprotein]: May down-regulate host tetherin (BST2) by lysosomal degradation, thereby counteracting its antiviral activity. From Severe acute respiratory syndrome coronavirus 2 (2019-nCoV) (SARS-CoV-2).
   1814..1840    +  CDS            Myc (fragment): Myc (human c-Myc proto-oncogene) epitope tag
   2170..2188    -  promoter       T7 promoter: promoter for bacteriophage T7 RNA polymerase
   2191..2207    +  CDS            lacZα (fragment): LacZα fragment of β-galactosidase; lacZ fragment
   2242..2382    +  CDS            lacZα (fragment): LacZα fragment of β-galactosidase; lacZ fragment
   2386..2814    +  rep_origin     f1 ori (sequence partly withheld): f1 bacteriophage origin of replication; arrow indicates direction of (+) strand synthesis
   2842..2893    -  misc_feature   bom (fragment): basis of mobility region from pBR322
   2944..3618    -  CDS            TRP1: phosphoribosylanthranilate isomerase, required for tryptophan biosynthesis; S. cerevisiae TRP1; yeast auxotrophic marker
   3619..3766    -  promoter       TRP1 promoter: S. cerevisiae TRP1
   3904..3953    -  misc_feature   bom (fragment): basis of mobility region from pBR322
   4055..4090    -  CDS            rop (fragment): Rop protein, which maintains plasmids at low copy number; rop
   4158..4661    -  misc_feature   CEN/ARS: S. cerevisiae CEN6 centromere fused to an autonomously replicating sequence
   4698..4802    +  promoter       AmpR promoter: bla
   4803..5663    +  CDS            AmpR: β-lactamase; bla; confers resistance to ampicillin, carbenicillin, and related antibiotics
   5834..6422    +  rep_origin     ori: high-copy-number ColE1/pMB1/pBR322/pUC origin of replication
   6605..6697    +  CDS            lacI (fragment): lac repressor; lacI; The lac repressor binds to the lac operator to inhibit transcription in E. coli. This inhibition can be relieved by adding lactose or isopropyl-β-D-thiogalactopyranoside (IPTG).
   6710..6731    +  protein_bind   CAP binding site: CAP binding activates transcription in the presence of cAMP. E. coli catabolite activator protein
   6746..6776    +  promoter       lac promoter: promoter for the E. coli lac operon
