[The description below was written by a language model from this plasmid's Addgene catalogue record and pLannotate feature annotations shown in this document.]
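Description:
299_pETcon_SARS2_EG-5 is a yeast expression plasmid built on the pETcon backbone for displaying the receptor-binding domain (RBD) of the SARS-CoV-2 EG.5 variant spike protein on the surface of Saccharomyces cerevisiae. It is a shuttle vector of about 6.8 kb. In E. coli it replicates from a high-copy ColE1/pUC-type origin and is selected through the AmpR β-lactamase gene. In yeast it is maintained as a stable, low-copy episome by a CEN/ARS element and selected by complementation of tryptophan auxotrophy with TRP1 under its own promoter. An f1 origin and remnants of a cloning-vector lineage (lac promoter/operator, lacZα and lacI fragments, T3 and T7 promoters, small bom and rop fragments) are also annotated but play no evident role in the display function.

The payload is a single fusion cassette driven by the galactose-inducible, Gal4-regulated GAL1 promoter. It encodes Aga2, the binding subunit of yeast a-agglutinin, followed by a roughly 600 bp fragment of the spike gene corresponding to the RBD, and then a c-Myc epitope. The catalogue entry also lists an HA tag on the N-terminal side of the insert; the feature table does not annotate it, though an unannotated gap lies between AGA2 and the spike fragment. On induction, the Aga2 fusion is secreted and tethered to the cell wall through its pairing with Aga1, which exposes the RBD externally. The C-terminal Myc tag allows labelling of full-length displayed protein to measure expression. The insert was introduced by Gibson assembly. The associated work concerns deep mutational scanning of Omicron-lineage RBDs, so this construct most likely serves as the EG.5 parental background for such display-based expression and binding measurements.
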