Addgene plasmid #222232: 299_pETcon_SARS2_EG-5
Purpose: yeast surface display of the SARS-CoV-2 EG.5 variant RBD
Depositing lab: Tyler Starr. Depositing organization: University of Utah. Publication: Deep mutational scanning of SARS-CoV-2 Omicron BA.2.86 and epistatic emergence of the KP.3 variant. Taylor AL, Starr TN. Virus Evol. 2024 Sep 2;10(1):veae067. doi: 10.1093/ve/veae067. eCollection 2024. PubMed 39310091.
Backbone
  Vector backbone: pETcon
  Vector type: Yeast Expression
  Selectable markers: TRP1
Growth in bacteria
  Bacterial resistance: Ampicillin, 100 μg/mL
  Growth temperature: 37°C
  Growth strain: DH5alpha
  Copy number: High Copy
Gene/Insert
  Gene/Insert name: SARS-CoV-2 EG.5 RBD
  Species: S. cerevisiae (budding yeast); SARS-CoV-2 virus
  Entrez Gene: S (a.k.a. GU280_gp02, spike glycoprotein)
  Tag / fusion protein: HA (N terminal on insert); c-Myc (C terminal on insert)
  Cloning method: Gibson Cloning
  Sequencing primers: 5′ Unknown
Terms and licenses: Academic/Nonprofit Terms; Industry Terms: Not Available to Industry
How to cite: 299_pETcon_SARS2_EG-5 was a gift from Tyler Starr (Addgene plasmid # 222232 ; http://n2t.net/addgene:222232 ; RRID:Addgene_222232)
